Addgene plasmid #209401: pGG-NES-TurboID-GFP
Purpose: Transiently expressing and visualizing the subcellular localization of TurboID fused with a nuclear export signal (NES) in planta
Depositing lab: Rosa Lozano-Durán. Depositing organization: Center for Plant Molecular Biology (ZMBP). Publication: The Ti-TAN plasmid toolbox for TurboID-based proximity labeling assays in Nicotiana benthamiana. Tan H, Zhou Y, Dinius E, Lozano-Duran R. J Integr Plant Biol. 2024 Jan 31. doi: 10.1111/jipb.13610. PubMed 38294100.
Backbone
  Vector backbone: LII alpha F1-2
  Backbone manufacturer: Parniske lab
  Vector type: Plant Expression
Growth in bacteria
  Bacterial resistance: Spectinomycin, 50 μg/mL
  Growth temperature: 37°C
  Growth strain: DH5alpha
  Copy number: High Copy
Gene/Insert
  Gene/Insert name: NES-3XHA-TurboID
  Species: (TurboID) BirA from E. coli;NES is from HEAT STABLE INHIBITOR (PKI) .
  Mutation: TurboID gene sequence C249A
  Promoter: Cauliflower mosaic virus (CaMV) 35S promoter
  Tag / fusion protein: GFP (C terminal on insert)
  Cloning method: Unknown
  Sequencing primers: 5′ 35S promoter; 3′ ACCGCGCGCGATAATTTAT
Terms and licenses: Academic/Nonprofit Terms; Industry Terms: Not Available to Industry
Depositor comments: 3XHA-TurboID sequence was amplified from 3xHA-TurboID-NLS_pCDNA3 (Addgene#107171). The 249th nucleotide cytosine (C) of TurboID was changed to adenine (A) without affecting the TurboID protein sequence.
How to cite: pGG-NES-TurboID-GFP was a gift from Rosa Lozano-Durán (Addgene plasmid # 209401 ; http://n2t.net/addgene:209401 ; RRID:Addgene_209401)
