[The description below was written by a language model from this plasmid's Addgene catalogue record and pLannotate feature annotations shown in this document.]
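Description:
pGG-NES-TurboID-GFP is a plant expression plasmid of about 8.4 kb, built on the LII alpha F1-2 backbone. It has the layout of a T-DNA binary vector. A high-copy ColE1/pUC-type origin supports propagation in E. coli. The pVS1 origin with its RepA replication protein and StaA stability protein allows maintenance in Agrobacterium. Bacterial selection is by spectinomycin through the aadA (SmR) aminoglycoside adenylyltransferase gene. The short Pc integron promoter, gentamicin acetyltransferase and incP oriV annotations next to this marker are only fragments. No plant selectable marker is annotated between the T-DNA borders, which fits the stated transient-expression use.

The nopaline-type left and right border repeats flank a single expression cassette. In it, the CaMV 35S promoter drives NES-3xHA-TurboID fused at its C terminus to GFP (annotated as EGFP), and the NOS terminator ends the transcript. TurboID is an engineered, highly active variant of the E. coli biotin ligase BirA that is used for proximity labeling. The nuclear export signal comes from the heat-stable protein kinase inhibitor PKI and is intended to keep the enzyme out of the nucleus. The NES and 3xHA tag are listed in the catalogue entry but not annotated separately; they presumably lie in the unannotated stretch between the promoter and the TurboID coding sequence. The depositor notes that TurboID carries a silent C249A nucleotide change that does not alter the protein.

The plasmid belongs to a toolbox for TurboID proximity labeling in Nicotiana benthamiana. Its recorded purpose is to express NES-tagged TurboID transiently in planta and to visualise its subcellular localisation by GFP fluorescence.
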