Features (pLannotate 1.2.2; 14 found; start..end, strand, type, name):
    184..207     +  promoter       Pc promoter (fragment): intI1 (promoter lies within the coding sequence); class 1 integron promoter
    383..439     +  CDS            GmR (fragment): gentamycin acetyltransferase; aacC1; confers resistance to gentamycin
    450..1237    +  CDS            SmR (fragment): aminoglycoside adenylyltransferase (Murphy, 1985); aadA; confers resistance to spectinomycin and streptomycin
   1482..1542    -  rep_origin     oriV (fragment): incP origin of replication
   1748..1942    -  rep_origin     pVS1 oriV: origin of replication for the Pseudomonas plasmid pVS1 (Heeb et al., 2000)
   2008..3081    -  CDS            pVS1 RepA: replication protein from the Pseudomonas plasmid pVS1 (Heeb et al., 2000)
   3510..4139    -  CDS            pVS1 StaA: stability protein from the Pseudomonas plasmid pVS1 (Heeb et al., 2000)
   4403..4427    +  misc_feature   LB T-DNA repeat: left border repeat from nopaline C58 T-DNA
   4996..5337    +  promoter       CaMV 35S promoter: strong constitutive promoter from cauliflower mosaic virus
   5532..6488    +  CDS            TurboID: mutant of the E. coli biotin ligase BioID engineered for improved catalytic efficiency (Branon et al., 2018)
   6540..7256    +  CDS            EGFP: the original enhanced GFP (Yang et al., 1996) mammalian codon-optimized
   7261..7513    +  terminator     NOS terminator: nopaline synthase terminator and poly(A) signal
   7574..7598    +  misc_feature   RB T-DNA repeat: right border repeat from nopaline C58 T-DNA
   7721..8309    -  rep_origin     ori: high-copy-number ColE1/pMB1/pBR322/pUC origin of replication
>Addgene plasmid #209401 | pGG-NES-TurboID-GFP | addgene full sequence | sequence record 418454 | Addgene NGS Result
GAAAACTCACGTTAAGGGATTTTGGTCATGAGATTATCAAAAAGGATCTTCACCTAGATCATCGGAAGAA
CGGCAACTAAGCTGCCGGGTTTGAAACACGGATGATCTCGCGGAGGGTAGCATGTTGATTGTAACGATGA
CAGAGCGTTGCTGCCTGTGATCAATTCGGGCACGAACCCAGTGGACATAAGCCTGTTCGGTTCGTAAGCT
GTAATGCAAGTAGCGTATGCGCTCACGCAACTGGTCCAGAACCTTGACCGAACGCAGCGGTGGTAACGGC
GCAGTGGCGGTTTTCATGGCTTGTTATGACTGTTTTTTTGGGGTACAGTCTATGCCTCGGGCATCCAAGC
AGCAAGCGCGTTACGCCGTGGGTCGATGTTTGATGTTATGGAGCAGCAACGATGTTACGCAGCAGGGCAG
TCGCCCTAAAACAAAGTTAAACATCATGGGGGAAGCGGTGATCGCCGAAGTATCGACTCAACTATCAGAG
GTAGTTGGCGTCATCGAGCGCCATCTCGAACCGACGTTGCTGGCCGTACATTTGTACGGCTCCGCAGTGG
ATGGCGGCCTGAAGCCACACAGTGATATTGATTTGCTGGTTACGGTGACCGTAAGGCTTGATGAAACAAC
GCGGCGAGCTTTGATCAACGACCTTTTGGAAACTTCGGCTTCCCCTGGAGAGAGCGAGATTCTCCGCGCT
GTAGAAGTCACCATTGTTGTGCACGACGACATCATTCCGTGGCGTTATCCAGCTAAGCGCGAACTGCAAT
TTGGAGAATGGCAGCGCAATGACATTCTTGCAGGTATCTTCGAGCCAGCCACGATCGACATTGATCTGGC
TATCTTGCTGACAAAAGCAAGAGAACATAGCGTTGCCTTGGTAGGTCCAGCGGCGGAGGAACTCTTTGAT
CCGGTTCCTGAACAGGATCTATTTGAGGCGCTAAATGAAACCTTAACGCTATGGAACTCGCCGCCCGACT
GGGCTGGCGATGAGCGAAATGTAGTGCTTACGTTGTCCCGCATTTGGTACAGCGCAGTAACCGGCAAAAT
CGCGCCGAAGGATGTCGCTGCCGACTGGGCAATGGAGCGCCTGCCGGCCCAGTATCAGCCCGTCATACTT
GAAGCTAGACAGGCTTATCTTGGACAAGAAGAAGATCGCTTGGCCTCGCGCGCAGATCAGTTGGAAGAAT
TTGTCCACTACGTGAAAGGCGAGATCACCAAGGTAGTCGGCAAATAATGTCTAGCTAGAAATTCGTTCAA
GCCGACGCCGCTTCGCGGCGCGGCTTAACTCAAGCGTTAGATGCACTAAGCACATAATTGCTCACAGCCA
AACTATCAGGTCAAGTCTGCTTTTATTATTTTTAAGCGTGCATAATAAGCCCTACACAAATTGGGAGATA
TATCATGCATGACCAAAATCCCTTAACGTGAGTTTTCGTTCCACTGAGCGTCAGACCCCGTAGAAAAGAT
CAAAGGATCTTCTGCCATTTTTGGGGTGAGGCCGTTCGCGGCCGAGGGGCGCAGCCCCTGGGGGGATGGG
AGCTCGGTGCCTTGATGTGGGCGCCGGCGGTCGAGTGGCGACGGCGCGGCTTGTCCGCGCCCTGGTAGAT
TGCCTGGCCGTAGGCCAGCCATTTTTGAGCGGCCAGCGGCCGCGATAGGCCGACGCGAAGCGGCGGGGCG
TAGGGAGCGCAGCGACCGAAGGGTAGGCGCTTTTTGCAGCTCTTCGGCTGTGCGCTGGCCAGACAGTTAT
GCACAGGCCAGGCGGGTTTTAAGAGTTTTAATAAGTTTTAAAGAGTTTTAGGCGGAAAAATCGCCTTTTT
TCTCTTTTATATCAGTCACTTACATGTGTGACCGGTTCCCAATGTACGGCTTTGGGTTCCCAATGTACGG
GTTCCGGTTCCCAATGTACGGCTTTGGGTTCCCAATGTACGTGCTATCCACAGGAAAGAAGCTTTTTCGA
CCTTTTTCCCCTGCTAGGGCAATTTGCCCTAGCATCTGCTCCGTACATTAGGAACCGGCGGATGCTTCGC
CCTCGATCAGGTTGCGGTAGCGCATGACTAGGATCGGGCCAGCCTGCCCCGCCTCCTCCTTCAAATCGTA
CTCCGGCAGGTCATTTGACCCGATCAGCTTGCGCACGGTGAAACAGAACTTCTTGAACTCTCCGGCGCTG
CCACTGCGTTCGTAGATCGTCTTGAACAACCATCTGGCTTCTGCCTTGCCTGCGGCGCGGCGTGCCAGGC
GGTAGAGAAAACGGCCGATGCCGGGATCGATCAAAAAGTAATCGGGGTGAACCGTCAGCACGTCCGGGTT
CTTGCCTTCTGTGATCTCGCGGTACATCCAATCAGCTAGCTCGATCTCGATGTACTCCGGCCGCCCGGTT
TCGCTCTTTACGATCTTGTAGCGGCTAATCAAGGCTTCACCCTCGGATACCGTCACCAGGCGGCCGTTCT
TGGCCTTCTTCGTACGCTGCATGGCAACGTGCGTGGTGTTTAACCGAATGCAGGTTTCTACCAGGTCGTC
TTTCTGCTTTCCGCCATCGGCTCGCCGGCAGAACTTGAGTACGTCCGCAACGTGTGGACGGAACACGCGG
CCGGGCTTGTCTCCCTTCCCTTCCCGGTATCGGTTCATGGATTCGGTTAGATGGGAAACCGCCATCAGTA
CCAGGTCGTAATCCCACACACTGGCCATGCCGGCCGGCCCTGCGGAAACCTCTACGTGCCCGTCTGGAAG
CTCGTAGCGGATCACCTCGCCAGCTCGTCGGTCACGCTTCGACAGACGGAAAACGGCCACGTCCATGATG
CTGCGACTATCGCGGGTGCCCACGTCATAGAGCATCGGAACGAAAAAATCTGGTTGCTCGTCGCCCTTGG
GCGGCTTCCTAATCGACGACGCACCGGCTGCCGGCGGTTGCCGGGATTCTTTGCGGATTCGATCAGCGGC
CGCTTGCCACGATTCACCGGGGCGTGCTTCTGCCTCGATGCGTTGCCGCTGGGCGGCCTGCGCGGCCTTC
AACTTCTCCACCAGGTCATCACCCAGCGCCGCGCCGATTTGTACCGGGCCGGATGGTTTGCGACCGCTCA
CGCCGATTCCTCGGGCTTGGGGGTTCCAGTGCCATTGCAGGGCCGGCAGACAACCCAGCCGCTTACGCCT
GGCCAACCGCCCGTTCCTCCACACATGGGGCATTCCACGGCGTCGGTGCCTGGTTGTTCTTGATTTTCCA
TGCCGCCTCCTTTAGCCGCTAAAATTCATCTACTCATTTATTCATTTGCTCATTTACTCTGGTAGCTGCG
CGATGTATTCAGATAGCAGCTCGGTAATGGTCTTGCCTTGGCGTACCGCGTACATCTTCAGCTTGGTGTG
ATCCTCCGCCGGCAACTGAAAGTTGACCCGCTTCATGGCTGGCGTGTCTGCCAGGCTGGCCAACGTTGCA
GCCTTGCTGCTGCGTGCGCTCGGACGGCCGGCACTTAGCGTGTTTGTGCTTTTGCTCATTTTCTCTTTAC
CTCATTAACTCAAATGAGTTTTGATTTAATTTCAGCGGCCAGCGCCTGGACCTCGCGGGCAGCGTCGCCC
TCGGGTTCTGATTCAAGAACGGTTGTGCCGGCGGCGGCAGTGCCTGGGTAGCTCACGCGCTGCGTGATAC
GGGACTCAAGAATGGGCAGCTCGTACCCGGCCAGCGCCTCGGCAACCTCACCGCCGATGCGCGTGCCTTT
GATCGCCCGCGACACGACAAAGGCCGCTTGTAGCCTTCCATCCGTGACCTCAATGCGCTGCTTAACCAGC
TCCACCAGGTCGGCGGTGGCCCATATGTCGTAAGGGCTTGGCTGCACCGGAATCAGCACGAAGTCGGCTG
CCTTGATCGCGGACACAGCCAAGTCCGCCGCCTGGGGCGCTCCGTCGATCACTACGAAGTCGCGCCGGCC
GATGGCCTTCACGTCGCGGTCAATCGTCGGGCGGTCGATGCCGACAACGGTTAGCGGTTGATCTTCCCGC
ACGGCCGCCCAATCGCGGGCACTGCCCTGGGGATCGGAATCGACTAACAGAACATCGGCCCCGGCGAGTT
GCAGGGCGCGGGCTAGATGGGTTGCGATGGTCGTCTTGCCTGACCCGCCTTTCTGGTTAAGTACAGCGAT
AACCTTCATGCGTTCCCCTTGCGTATTTGTTTATTTACTCATCGCATCATATACGCAGCGACCGCATGAC
GCAAGCTGTTTTACTCAAATACACATCACCTTTTTAGACGGCGGCGCTCGGTTTCTTCAGCGGCCAAGCT
GGCCGGCCAGGCCGCCAGCTTGGCATCAGACAAACCGGCCAGGATTTCATGCAGCCGCACGGCTGATGGG
CTGCCTGTATCGAGTGGTGATTTTGTGCCGAGCTGCCGGTCGGGGAGCTGTTGGCTGGCTGGTGGCAGGA
TATATTGTGGTGTAAACAAATTGACGCTTAGACAACTTAATAACACATTGCGGACGTTTTTAATGTACTG
GGGTGGATTACGGAAGACAATACGGCGGAGATTAGCCTTTTCAATTTCAGAAAGAATGCTAACCCACAGA
TGGTTAGAGAGGCTTACGCAGCACGACTCATCAAGACGATCTACCCGAGCAATAATCTCCAGGAAATCAA
ATACCTTCCCAAGAAGGTTAAAGATGCAGTCAAAAGATTCAGGACTAACTGCATCAAGAACACAGAGAAA
GATATATTTCTCAAGATCAGAAGTACTATTCCAGTATGGACGATTCAAGGCTTGCTTCACAAACCAAGGC
AAGTAATAGAGATTGGAGTCTCTAAAAAGGTAGTTCCCACTGAATCAAAGGCCATGGAGTCAAAGATTCA
AATAGAGGACCTAACAGAACTCGCCGTAAAGACTGGCGAACAGTTCATACAGAGTCTCTTACGACTCAAT
GACAAGAAGAAAATCTTCGTCAACATGGTGGAGCACGACACACTTGTCTACTCCAAAAATATCAAAGATA
CAGTCTCAGAAGAGCAAAGGGCAATTGAGACTTTTCAACAAAGGGTAATATCCGGAAACCTCCTCGGATT
CCATTGCCCAGCTATCTGTCACTTTATTGTGAAGATAGTGGAAAAGGAAGGTGGCTCCTACAAATGCCAT
CATTGCGATAAAGGAAAGGCCATCGTTGAAGATGCCTCTGCCGACAGTGGTCCCAAAGATGGACCCCCAC
CCACGAGGAGCATCGTGGAAAAAGAACACGTTCCAACCACGACTTCAAAGCAAGTGGATTGATGTGATAT
CTCCACTGACGTAAGGGATGACGCACAATCCCACTATCCTTCGCAAGACCCTTCCTCTATATAAGGAAGT
TCATTTCATTTGGAGAGAACACGTCTGAACAATGCTGCAGAACGAGCTTGCTCTTAAGTTGGCTGGACTT
GATATTAACAAGACTGGAGGAGTCGACTCGAGTGCGGCCGCCACCATGTACCCGTATGATGTTCCGGATT
ACGCTGGCTATCCCTACGACGTGCCCGACTATGCCGGGTACCCCTATGACGTCCCAGACTACGCAGCTAG
CAAAGACAATACTGTGCCTCTGAAGCTGATCGCTCTCCTGGCTAATGGCGAGTTCCATAGTGGCGAACAG
CTGGGAGAAACCCTGGGCATGTCCAGGGCCGCTATCAACAAGCACATTCAGACTCTGCGCGACTGGGGCG
TGGACGTGTTCACCGTGCCCGGAAAGGGCTACTCTCTGCCCGAGCCTATCCCGCTGCTGAACGCTAAACA
GATTCTGGGACAGCTGGACGGCGGGAGCGTGGCAGTCCTGCCTGTGGTAGACTCCACCAATCAGTACCTG
CTGGATCGAATCGGCGAGCTGAAGAGTGGGGATGCTTGCATTGCAGAATATCAGCAGGCAGGGAGAGGAA
GCAGAGGGAGGAAATGGTTCTCTCCTTTTGGAGCTAACCTGTACCTGAGTATGTTTTGGCGCCTGAAGCG
GGGACCAGCAGCAATCGGCCTGGGCCCGGTCATCGGAATTGTCATGGCAGAAGCGCTGCGAAAGCTGGGA
GCAGACAAGGTGCGAGTCAAATGGCCCAATGACCTGTATCTGCAGGATAGAAAGCTGGCAGGCATCCTGG
TGGAGCTGGCCGGAATAACAGGCGATGCTGCACAGATCGTCATTGGCGCCGGGATTAACGTGGCTATGAG
GCGCGTGGAGGAAAGCGTGGTCAATCAGGGCTGGATCACACTGCAGGAAGCAGGGATTAACCTGGACAGG
AATACTCTGGCCGCTACGCTGATCCGAGAGCTGCGGGCAGCCCTGGAACTGTTCGAGCAGGAAGGCCTGG
CTCCATATCTGCCACGGTGGGAGAAGCTGGATAACTTCATCAATAGACCCGTGAAGCTGATCATTGGGGA
CAAAGAGATTTTCGGGATTAGCCGGGGGATTGATAAACAGGGAGCCCTGCTGCTGGAACAGGACGGAGTT
ATCAAACCCTGGATGGGCGGAGAAATCAGTCTGCGGTCTGCCGAAAAGAAGGGAGGTGGAGGAGGTTCTG
GAGGCGGTGGAAGTGGTGGCGGAGGTAGCGTGAGCAAGGGCGAGGAGCTGTTCACCGGGGTGGTGCCCAT
CCTGGTCGAGCTGGACGGCGACGTAAACGGCCACAAGTTCAGCGTGTCCGGCGAGGGCGAGGGCGATGCC
ACCTACGGCAAGCTGACCCTGAAGTTCATCTGCACCACCGGCAAGCTGCCCGTGCCCTGGCCCACCCTCG
TGACCACCTTCACCTACGGCGTGCAGTGCTTCAGCCGCTACCCCGACCACATGAAGCAGCACGACTTCTT
CAAGTCCGCCATGCCCGAAGGCTACGTCCAGGAGCGCACCATCTTCTTCAAGGACGACGGCAACTACAAG
ACCCGCGCCGAGGTGAAGTTCGAGGGCGACACCCTGGTGAACCGCATCGAGCTGAAGGGCATCGACTTCA
AGGAGGACGGCAACATCCTGGGGCACAAGCTGGAGTACAACTACAACAGCCACAACGTCTATATCATGGC
CGACAAGCAGAAGAACGGCATCAAGGTGAACTTCAAGATCCGCCACAACATCGAGGACGGCAGCGTGCAG
CTCGCCGACCACTACCAGCAGAACACCCCCATCGGCGACGGCCCCGTGCTGCTGCCCGACAACCACTACC
TGAGCACCCAGTCCGCCCTGAGCAAAGACCCCAACGAGAAGCGCGATCACATGGTCCTGCTGGAGTTCGT
GACCGCCGCCGGGATCACTCACGGCATGGACGAGCTGTACAAGTAAAATCGATCGTTCAAACATTTGGCA
ATAAAGTTTCTTAAGATTGAATCCTGTTGCCGGTCTTGCGATGATTATCATATAATTTCTGTTGAATTAC
GTTAAGCATGTAATAATTAACATGTAATGCATGACGTTATTTATGAGATGGGTTTTTATGATTAGAGTCC
CGCAATTATACATTTAATACGCGATAGAAAACAAAATATAGCGCGCAAACTAGGATAAATTATCGCGCGC
GGTGTCATCTATGTTACTAGATCTGAGTGACCTAAGCTAGCCTAGTGTCGGGCTTGTCTTCTCTGGTTTA
AACTATCAGTGTTTGACAGGATATATTGGCGGGTAAACCTAAGAGAAAAGAGCGTTTATTAGAATAATCG
GATATTTAAAAGGGCGTGAAAAGGTTTATCCGTTCGTCCATTTGTATGTGCCAACCACAGGAACCGTAAA
AAGGCCGCGTTGCTGGCGTTTTTCCATAGGCTCCGCCCCCCTGACGAGCATCACAAAAATCGACGCTCAA
GTCAGAGGTGGCGAAACCCGACAGGACTATAAAGATACCAGGCGTTTCCCCCTGGAAGCTCCCTCGTGCG
CTCTCCTGTTCCGACCCTGCCGCTTACCGGATACCTGTCCGCCTTTCTCCCTTCGGGAAGCGTGGCGCTT
TCTCATAGCTCACGCTGTAGGTATCTCAGTTCGGTGTAGGTCGTTCGCTCCAAGCTGGGCTGTGTGCACG
AACCCCCCGTTCAGCCCGACCGCTGCGCCTTATCCGGTAACTATCGTCTTGAGTCCAACCCGGTAAGACA
CGACTTATCGCCACTGGCAGCAGCCACTGGTAACAGGATTAGCAGAGCGAGGTATGTAGGCGGTGCTACA
GAGTTCTTGAAGTGGTGGCCTAACTACGGCTACACTAGAAGGACAGTATTTGGTATCTGCGCTCTGCTGA
AGCCAGTTACCTTCGGAAAAAGAGTTGGTAGCTCTTGATCCGGCAAACAAACCACCGCTGGTAGCGGTGG
TTTTTTTGTTTGCAAGCAGCAGATTACGCGCAGAAAAAAAGGATCTCAAGAAGATCCTTTGATCTTTTCT
ACGGGGTCTGACGCTCAGTGGAAC
